>Addgene plasmid #101698 | pUPD-MTS2 (12) | addgene full sequence | sequence record 213440 | Addgene NGS Result
CGCCAGCTGGCGAAAGGGGGATGTGCTGCAAGGCGATTAAGTTGGGTAACGCCAGGGTTTTCCCAGTCAC
GACGTTGTAAAACGACGGCCAGTGAATTGTAATACGACTCACTATAGGGCGAATTGGGCCCGACGTCGCA
TGCTCCCGGCCGCCATGGCGGCCGCGGGAATTCGATTGGGCGATGAGTGGTCTCGCCATGGCTTCTCGGA
GGCTTCTCGCCTCTCTCCTCCGTCAATCGGCTCAACGTGGCGGCGGTCTAATTTCCCGATCGTTAGGAAA
CTCCATCCCTAAATCCGCTTCACGCGCCTCTTCACGCGCATCCCCTAAGGGATTCCTCTTAAACCGCGCC
GTACAGTACGCTACCTCCGCAGCGGCACCGGCATCTCAGCCATCAACACCACCAAAGTCCGGCAGTGAAC
CGTCCGGAAAAATTACCGATGAGTTCACCGGCGCTGGTTCAATGCGAGACCACTCATCGCCCAATCACTA
GTGAATTCGCGGCCGCCTGCAGGTCGACCATATGGGAGAGCTCCCAACGCGTTGGATGCATAGCTTGAGT
ATTCTATAGTGTCACCTAAATAGCTTGGCGTAATCATGGTCATAGCTGTTTCCTGTGTGAAATTGTTATC
CGCTCACAATTCCACACAACATACGAGCCGGAAGCATAAAGTGTAAAGCCTGGGGTGCCTAATGAGTGAG
CTAACTCACATTAATTGCGTTGCGCTCACTGCCCGCTTTCCAGTCGGGAAACCTGTCGTGCCAGCTGCAT
TAATGAATCGGCCAACGCGCGGGGAGAGGCGGTTTGCGTATTGGGCGCTCTTCCGCTTCCTCGCTCACTG
ACTCGCTGCGCTCGGTCGTTCGGCTGCGGCGAGCGGTATCAGCTCACTCAAAGGCGGTAATACGGTTATC
CACAGAATCAGGGGATAACGCAGGAAAGAACATGTGAGCAAAAGGCCAGCAAAAGGCCAGGAACCGTAAA
AAGGCCGCGTTGCTGGCGTTTTTCCATAGGCTCCGCCCCCCTGACGAGCATCACAAAAATCGACGCTCAA
GTCAGAGGTGGCGAAACCCGACAGGACTATAAAGATACCAGGCGTTTCCCCCTGGAAGCTCCCTCGTGCG
CTCTCCTGTTCCGACCCTGCCGCTTACCGGATACCTGTCCGCCTTTCTCCCTTCGGGAAGCGTGGCGCTT
TCTCATAGCTCACGCTGTAGGTATCTCAGTTCGGTGTAGGTCGTTCGCTCCAAGCTGGGCTGTGTGCACG
AACCCCCCGTTCAGCCCGACCGCTGCGCCTTATCCGGTAACTATCGTCTTGAGTCCAACCCGGTAAGACA
CGACTTATCGCCACTGGCAGCAGCCACTGGTAACAGGATTAGCAGAGCGAGGTATGTAGGCGGTGCTACA
GAGTTCTTGAAGTGGTGGCCTAACTACGGCTACACTAGAAGAACAGTATTTGGTATCTGCGCTCTGCTGA
AGCCAGTTACCTTCGGAAAAAGAGTTGGTAGCTCTTGATCCGGCAAACAAACCACCGCTGGTAGCGGTGG
TTTTTTTGTTTGCAAGCAGCAGATTACGCGCAGAAAAAAAGGATCTCAAGAAGATCCTTTGATCTTTTCT
ACGGGGTCTGACGCTCAGTGGAACGAAAACTCACGTTAAGGGATTTTGGTCATGAGATTATCAAAAAGGA
TCTTCACCTAGATCCTTTTAAATTAAAAATGAAGTTTTAAATCAATCTAAAGTATATATGAGTAAACTTG
GTCTGACAGTTACCAATGCTTAATCAGTGAGGCACCTATCTCAGCGATCTGTCTATTTCGTTCATCCATA
GTTGCCTGACTCCCCGTCGTGTAGATAACTACGATACGGGAGGGCTTACCATCTGGCCCCAGTGCTGCAA
TGATACCGCGCGACCCACGCTCACCGGCTCCAGATTTATCAGCAATAAACCAGCCAGCCGGAAGGGCCGA
GCGCAGAAGTGGTCCTGCAACTTTATCCGCCTCCATCCAGTCTATTAATTGTTGCCGGGAAGCTAGAGTA
AGTAGTTCGCCAGTTAATAGTTTGCGCAACGTTGTTGCCATTGCTACAGGCATCGTGGTGTCACGCTCGT
CGTTTGGTATGGCTTCATTCAGCTCCGGTTCCCAACGATCAAGGCGAGTTACATGATCCCCCATGTTGTG
CAAAAAAGCGGTTAGCTCCTTCGGTCCTCCGATCGTTGTCAGAAGTAAGTTGGCCGCAGTGTTATCACTC
ATGGTTATGGCAGCACTGCATAATTCTCTTACTGTCATGCCATCCGTAAGATGCTTTTCTGTGACTGGTG
AGTACTCAACCAAGTCATTCTGAGAATAGTGTATGCGGCGACCGAGTTGCTCTTGCCCGGCGTCAATACG
GGATAATACCGCGCCACATAGCAGAACTTTAAAAGTGCTCATCATTGGAAAACGTTCTTCGGGGCGAAAA
CTCTCAAGGATCTTACCGCTGTTGAGATCCAGTTCGATGTAACCCACTCGTGCACCCAACTGATCTTCAG
CATCTTTTACTTTCACCAGCGTTTCTGGGTGAGCAAAAACAGGAAGGCAAAATGCCGCAAAAAAGGGAAT
AAGGGCGACACGGAAATGTTGAATACTCATACTCTTCCTTTTTCAATATTATTGAAGCATTTATCAGGGT
TATTGTCTCATGAGCGGATACATATTTGAATGTATTTAGAAAAATAAACAAATAGGGGTTCCGCGCACAT
TTCCCCGAAAAGTGCCACCTGATGCGGTGTGAAATACCGCACAGATGCGTAAGGAGAAAATACCGCATCA
GGAAATTGTAAGCGTTAATATTTTGTTAAAATTCGCGTTAAATTTTTGTTAAATCAGCTCATTTTTTAAC
CAATAGGCCGAAATCGGCAAAATCCCTTATAAATCAAAAGAATAGACCGAGATAGGGT
[37 nt withheld, positions 2929-2965]
AAAGAACGTGGACTCCAACGTCAAAGGGCGAAAAACCGTCTATCAGGGCGCTGGCCCACTACGTGAACCA
TCACCCT
[91 nt withheld, positions 3043-3133]
G
[124 nt withheld, positions 3135-3258]
CCATTCGCCATTCAGGCTGCGCAACTGTTGGGAAGGGCGATCGGTGCGGGCCTCTTCGCTATTA
Features (pLannotate 1.2.2; 14 found; start..end, strand, type, name):
    100..118     +  promoter       T7 promoter: promoter for bacteriophage T7 RNA polymerase
    198..464     +  CDS            ATPB (fragment): ATPBM_NICPL - Also known as ATP2-1. Experimental evidence at protein level: Swiss-Prot protein existence level 1. Mitochondrial membrane ATP synthase (F(1)F(0) ATP synthase or Complex V) produces ATP from ADP in the presence of a proton gradient across the membrane which is generated by electron transport complexes of the respiratory chain. F-type ATPases consist of two structural domains, F(1) - containing the extramembraneous catalytic core, and F(0) - containing the membrane proton channel, linked together by a central stalk and a peripheral stalk. During catalysis, ATP synthesis in the cat
    489..551     -  CDS            VESPI_VESMG (fragment): Experimental evidence at protein level: Swiss-Prot protein existence level 1. Shows contractile activity on isolated ileum smooth muscle. From Vespa magnifica (Hornet).
    563..581     -  promoter       SP6 promoter: promoter for bacteriophage SP6 RNA polymerase
    623..639     -  protein_bind   lac operator: The lac repressor binds to the lac operator to inhibit transcription in E. coli. This inhibition can be relieved by adding lactose or isopropyl-β-D-thiogalactopyranoside (IPTG). lac repressor encoded by lacI
    647..677     -  promoter       lac promoter: promoter for the E. coli lac operon
    692..713     -  protein_bind   CAP binding site: CAP binding activates transcription in the presence of cAMP. E. coli catabolite activator protein
    726..818     -  CDS            lacI (fragment): lac repressor; lacI; The lac repressor binds to the lac operator to inhibit transcription in E. coli. This inhibition can be relieved by adding lactose or isopropyl-β-D-thiogalactopyranoside (IPTG).
   1001..1589    -  rep_origin     ori: high-copy-number ColE1/pMB1/pBR322/pUC origin of replication
   1760..2620    -  CDS            AmpR: β-lactamase; bla; confers resistance to ampicillin, carbenicillin, and related antibiotics
   2621..2725    -  promoter       AmpR promoter: bla
   2752..2802    +  misc_feature   bom (fragment): basis of mobility region from pBR322
   2803..3258    -  rep_origin     f1 ori (sequence partly withheld): f1 bacteriophage origin of replication; arrow indicates direction of (+) strand synthesis
   3262..97      -  CDS            lacZα (fragment) (across the origin): LacZα fragment of β-galactosidase; lacZ fragment
