[The description below was written by a language model from this plasmid's Addgene catalogue record and pLannotate feature annotations shown in this document.]
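Description:
pUPD-MTS2 (12) is a GoldenBraid part plasmid in which a mitochondrial targeting sequence (MTS) has been "domesticated" into the pUPD entry vector. It belongs to a toolkit that adapts the GoldenBraid modular cloning system for expressing heterologous proteins in yeast mitochondria. Although it is catalogued as a yeast expression vector, the annotated 3,322 nt sequence shows only bacterial maintenance elements: a high-copy ColE1/pUC-type origin, an ampicillin resistance gene (β-lactamase) with its own promoter, and an f1 phage origin. No yeast origin, yeast selectable marker or yeast promoter is annotated, which fits its role as a storage and donor plasmid for a single standardized part rather than a functional expression construct.

The insert is the presequence from the β subunit of the Nicotiana plumbaginifolia mitochondrial F1 ATPase, detected in the feature table as a roughly 270 bp fragment of the ATPB coding sequence. It is flanked by the four-nucleotide overhangs CCAT and AATG. In a GoldenBraid-style grammar these define the part's position in an assembly, here as an N-terminal signal placed upstream of, and in frame with, a downstream coding sequence. The part sits within a pGEM-like cloning region between T7 and SP6 promoters. It interrupts a lacZα fragment driven by the lac promoter/operator, an arrangement commonly used for blue/white screening. The short wasp-peptide and lacI hits nearby are probably spurious or vestigial annotation matches rather than functional elements. The plasmid would typically supply the MTS2 module for Type IIS assembly of transcriptional units that direct a protein of interest into yeast mitochondria.
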