Addgene plasmid #101698: pUPD-MTS2 (12)
Purpose: MTS2 in domestication vector
Depositing lab: Elena Caro Bernat. Depositing organization: Centro de Biotecnología y Genómica de Plantas (UPM/INIA). Publication: Adaptation of the GoldenBraid modular cloning system and creation of a toolkit for the expression of heterologous proteins in yeast mitochondria. Perez-Gonzalez A, Kniewel R, Veldhuizen M, Verma HK, Navarro-Rodriguez M, Rubio LM, Caro E. BMC Biotechnol. 2017 Nov 13;17(1):80. doi: 10.1186/s12896-017-0393-y. PubMed 29132331.
Backbone
  Vector backbone: pUPD
  Vector type: Yeast Expression
Growth in bacteria
  Bacterial resistance: Ampicillin, 100 μg/mL
  Growth temperature: 37°C
  Growth strain: DH5alpha
  Copy number: Unknown
Gene/Insert
  Gene/Insert name: CCAT-[MTS from β subunit of Nicotiana plumbaginifolia F1 ATPase]-AATG
Terms and licenses: Academic/Nonprofit Terms; Industry Terms: Not Available to Industry
How to cite: pUPD-MTS2 (12) was a gift from Elena Caro Bernat (Addgene plasmid # 101698 ; http://n2t.net/addgene:101698 ; RRID:Addgene_101698)
