>Addgene plasmid #101698 | pUPD-MTS2 (12) | depositor partial sequence | sequence record 191986 | MTS2
ATGGCTTCTCGGAGGCTTCTCGCCTCTCTCCTCCGTCAATCGGCTCAACGTGGCGGCGGTCTAATTTCCC
GATCGTTAGGAAACTCCATCCCTAAATCCGCTTCACGCGCCTCTTCACGCGCATCCCCTAAGGGATTCCT
CTTAAACCGCGCCGTACAGTACGCTACCTCCGCAGCGGCACCGGCATCTCAGCCATCAACACCACCAAAG
TCCGGCAGTGAACCGTCCGGAAAAATTACCGATGAGTTCACCGGCGCTGGT
